>Addgene plasmid #46378 | pSEDuet40 | depositor full sequence | sequence record 65390 | pSEDuet40 plasmid sequence
CCCAGTCGCGTACCGTCTTCATGGGAGAAAATAATACTGTTGATGGGTGTCTGGTCAGAGACATCAAGAA
ATAACGCCGGAACATTAGTGCAGGCAGCTTCCACAGCAATGGCATCCTGGTCATCCAGCGGATAGTTAAT
GATCAGCCCACTGACGCGTTGCGCGAGAAGATTGTGCACCGCCGCTTTACAGGCTTCGACGCCGCTTCGT
TCTACCATCGACACCACCACGCTGGCACCCAGTTGATCGGCGCGAGATTTAATCGCCGCGACAATTTGCG
ACGGCGCGTGCAGGGCCAGACTGGAGGTGGCAACGCCAATCAGCAACGACTGTTTGCCCGCCAGTTGTTG
TGCCACGCGGTTGGGAATGTAATTCAGCTCCGCCATCGCCGCTTCCACTTTTTCCCGCGTTTTCGCAGAA
ACGTGGCTGGCCTGGTTCACCACGCGGGAAACGGTCTGATAAGAGACACCGGCATACTCTGCGACATCGT
ATAACGTTACTGGTTTCACATTCACCACCCTGAATTGACTCTCTTCCGGGCGCTATCATGCCATACCGCG
AAAGGTTTTGCGCCATTCGATGGTGTCCGGGATCTCGACGCTCTCCCTTATGCGACTCCTGCATTAGGAA
ATTAATACGACTCACTATAGGGGAATTGTGAGCGGATAACAATTCCCCTGTAGAAATAATTTTGTTTAAC
TTTAATAAGGAGATATACCATGGGCAGCAGCCATCATCATCATCATCACAGCACTAGTAAAATCGAAGAA
GGTAAACTGGTAATCTGGATTAACGGCGATAAAGGCTATAACGGTCTCGCTGAAGTCGGTAAGAAATTCG
AGAAAGATACCGGAATTAAAGTCACCGTTGAGCATCCGGATAAACTGGAAGAGAAATTCCCACAGGTTGC
GGCAACTGGCGATGGCCCTGACATTATCTTCTGGGCACACGACCGCTTTGGTGGCTACGCTCAATCTGGC
CTGTTGGCTGAAATCACCCCGGACAAAGCGTTCCAGGACAAGCTGTATCCGTTTACCTGGGATGCCGTAC
GTTACAACGGCAAGCTGATTGCTTACCCGATCGCTGTTGAAGCGTTATCGCTGATTTATAACAAAGATCT
GCTGCCGAACCCGCCAAAAACCTGGGAAGAGATCCCGGCGCTGGATAAAGAACTGAAAGCGAAAGGTAAG
AGCGCGCTGATGTTCAACCTGCAAGAACCGTACTTCACCTGGCCGCTGATTGCTGCTGACGGGGGTTATG
CGTTCAAGTATGAAAACGGCAAGTACGACATTAAAGACGTGGGCGTGGATAACGCTGGCGCGAAAGCGGG
TCTGACCTTCCTGGTTGACCTGATTAAAAACAAACACATGAATGCAGACACCGATTACTCCATCGCAGAA
GCTGCCTTTAATAAAGGCGAAACAGCGATGACCATCAACGGCCCGTGGGCATGGTCCAACATCGACACCA
GCAAAGTGAATTATGGTGTAACGGTACTGCCGACCTTCAAGGGTCAACCATCCAAACCGTTCGTTGGCGT
GCTGAGCGCAGGTATTAACGCCGCCAGTCCGAACAAAGAGCTGGCAAAAGAGTTCCTCGAAAACTATCTG
CTGACTGATGAAGGTCTGGAAGCGGTTAATAAAGACAAACCGCTGGGTGCCGTAGCGCTGAAGTCTTACG
AGGAAGAGTTGGCGAAAGATCCACGTATTGCCGCCACCATGGAAAACGCCCAGAAAGGTGAAATCATGCC
GAACATCCCGCAGATGTCCGCTTTCTGGTATGCCGTGCGTACTGCGGTGATCAACGCCGCCAGCGGTCGT
CAGACTGTCGATGAAGCCCTGAAAGACGCGCAGACTCGCGGATCCAAGTGCGTATCAGGTGAAACACCAG
TTTACCTTGCGGATGGCAAGACAATAAAAATAAAGGATCTATACAGTTCTGAGAGAAAAAAAGAAGATAA
CATTGTTGAGGCTGGTTCGGGAGAAGAGATAATACATCTAAAAGATCCCATTCAAATATATTCTTATGTG
GACGGGACCATAGTCAGGAGCAGATCAAGACTTCTATACAAGGGCAAGAGCTCTTATCTTGTGAGGATAG
AAACTATTGGCGGAAGATCGGTAAGCGTTACACCAGTTCACAAACTCTTTGTCCTTACGGAAAAGGGTAT
CGAAGAGGTTATGGCCTCCAACCTAAAGGTAGGCGACATGATTGCTGCTGTAGCAGAAAGCGAATCTGAA
GCAAGAGACTGCGGAATGAGCGAGGAATGCGTGATGGAAGCAGAAGTTTATACGTCACTTGAAGCGACAT
TCGATAGAGTAAAGTCTATAGCGTACGAGAAGGGTGATTTTGATGTATACGATCTTTCCGTACCAGAATA
CGGCAGGAACTTTATAGGCGGAGAAGGACTTCTCGTACTTCACAACACGGTTATAGGTACCCAGTACAAA
CTTATCCTGAACGGTAAAACCCTGAAAGGTGAAACCACCACCGAAGCTGTTGACGCTGCTACCGCGGAAA
AAGTTTTCAAACAGTACGCTAACGACAACGGTGTTGACGGTGAATGGACCTACGACGACGCTACCAAAAC
CTACACCGTAACGGAATAAGCTTGCGGCCGCACTCGAGTCTGGTAAAGAAACCGCTGCTGCGAAATTTGA
ACGCCAGCACATGGACTCGTCTACTAGCGCAGCTTAATTAACCTAGGCTGCTGCCACCGCTGAGCAATAA
CTAGCATAACCCCTTGGGGCCTCTAAACGGGTCTTGAGGGGTTTTTTGCTGAAACCTCAGGCATTTGAGA
AGCACACGGTCACACTGCTTCCGGTAGTCAATAAACCGGTAAACCAGCAATAGACATAAGCGGCTATTTA
ACGACCCTGCCCTGAACCGACGACAAGCTGACGACCGGGTCTCCGCAAGTGGCACTTTTCGGGGAAATGT
GCGCGGAACCCCTATTTGTTTATTTTTCTAAATACATTCAAATATGTATCCGCTCATGAATTAATTCTTA
GAAAAACTCATCGAGCATCAAATGAAACTGCAATTTATTCATATCAGGATTATCAATACCATATTTTTGA
AAAAGCCGTTTCTGTAATGAAGGAGAAAACTCACCGAGGCAGTTCCATAGGATGGCAAGATCCTGGTATC
GGTCTGCGATTCCGACTCGTCCAACATCAATACAACCTATTAATTTCCCCTCGTCAAAAATAAGGTTATC
AAGTGAGAAATCACCATGAGTGACGACTGAATCCGGTGAGAATGGCAAAAGTTTATGCATTTCTTTCCAG
ACTTGTTCAACAGGCCAGCCATTACGCTCGTCATCAAAATCACTCGCATCAACCAAACCGTTATTCATTC
GTGATTGCGCCTGAGCGAGACGAAATACGCGGTCGCTGTTAAAAGGACAATTACAAACAGGAATCGAATG
CAACCGGCGCAGGAACACTGCCAGCGCATCAACAATATTTTCACCTGAATCAGGATATTCTTCTAATACC
TGGAATGCTGTTTTCCCGGGGATCGCAGTGGTGAGTAACCATGCATCATCAGGAGTACGGATAAAATGCT
TGATGGTCGGAAGAGGCATAAATTCCGTCAGCCAGTTTAGTCTGACCATCTCATCTGTAACATCATTGGC
AACGCTACCTTTGCCATGTTTCAGAAACAACTCTGGCGCATCGGGCTTCCCATACAATCGATAGATTGTC
GCACCTGATTGCCCGACATTATCGCGAGCCCATTTATACCCATATAAATCAGCATCCATGTTGGAATTTA
ATCGCGGCCTAGAGCAAGACGTTTCCCGTTGAATATGGCTCATACTCTTCCTTTTTCAATATTATTGAAG
CATTTATCAGGGTTATTGTCTCATGAGCGGATACATATTTGAATGTATTTAGAAAAATAAACAAATAGGC
ATGCAGCGCTCTTCCGCTTCCTCGCTCACTGACTCGCTACGCTCGGTCGTTCGACTGCGGCGAGCGGTGT
CAGCTCACTCAAAAGCGGTAATACGGTTATCCACAGAATCAGGGGATAAAGCCGGAAAGAACATGTGAGC
AAAAAGCAAAGCACCGGAAGAAGCCAACGCCGCAGGCGTTTTTCCATAGGCTCCGCCCCCCTGACGAGCA
TCACAAAAATCGACGCTCAAGCCAGAGGTGGCGAAACCCGACAGGACTATAAAGATACCAGGCGTTTCCC
CCTGGAAGCTCCCTCGTGCGCTCTCCTGTTCCGACCCTGCCGCTTACCGGATACCTGTCCGCCTTTCTCC
CTTCGGGAAGCGTGGCGCTTTCTCATAGCTCACGCTGTTGGTATCTCAGTTCGGTGTAGGTCGTTCGCTC
CAAGCTGGGCTGTGTGCACGAACCCCCCGTTCAGCCCGACCGCTGCGCCTTATCCGGTAACTATCGTCTT
GAGTCCAACCCGGTAAGACACGACTTATCGCCACTGGCAGCAGCCATTGGTAACTGATTTAGAGGACTTT
GTCTTGAAGTTATGCACCTGTTAAGGCTAAACTGAAAGAACAGATTTTGGTGAGTGCGGTCCTCCAACCC
ACTTACCTTGGTTCAAAGAGTTGGTAGCTCAGCGAACCTTGAGAAAACCACCGTTGGTAGCGGTGGTTTT
TCTTTATTTATGAGATGATGAATCAATCGGTCTATCAAGTCAACGAACAGCTATTCCGTTACTCTAGATT
TCAGTGCAATTTATCTCTTCAAATGTAGCACCTGAAGTCAGCCCCATACGATATAAGTTGTAATTCTCAT
GTTAGTCATGCCCCGCGCCCACCGGAAGGAGCTGACTGGGTTGAAGGCTCTCAAGGGCATCGGTCGAGAT
CCCGGTGCCTAATGAGTGAGCTAACTTACATTAATTGCGTTGCGCTCACTGCCCGCTTTCCAGTCGGGAA
ACCTGTCGTGCCAGCTGCATTAATGAATCGGCCAACGCGCGGGGAGAGGCGGTTTGCGTATTGGGCGCCA
GGGTGGTTTTTCTTTTCACCAGTGAGACGGGCAACAGCTGATTGCCCTTCACCGCCTGGCCCTGAGAGAG
TTGCAGCAAGCGGTCCACGCTGGTTTGCCCCAGCAGGCGAAAATCCTGTTTGATGGTGGTTAACGGCGGG
ATATAACATGAGCTGTCTTCGGTATCGTCGTATCCCACTACCGAGATGTCCGCACCAACGCGCAGCCCGG
ACTCGGTAATGGCGCGCATTGCGCCCAGCGCCATCTGATCGTTGGCAACCAGCATCGCAGTGGGAACGAT
GCCCTCATTCAGCATTTGCATGGTTTGTTGAAAACCGGACATGGCACTCCAGTCGCCTTCCCGTTCCGCT
ATCGGCTGAATTTGATTGCGAGTGAGATATTTATGCCAGCCAGCCAGACGCAGACGCGCCGAGACAGAAC
TTAATGGGCCCGCTAACAGCGCGATTTGCTGGTGACCCAATGCGACCAGATGCTCCACG
Features (pLannotate 1.2.2; 19 found; start..end, strand, type, name):
    510..587     -  promoter       lacI promoter: lacI
    595..630     -  CDS            TcR (fragment): tetracycline efflux protein; tet; confers resistance to tetracycline
    633..651     +  promoter       T7 promoter: promoter for bacteriophage T7 RNA polymerase
    652..676     +  protein_bind   lac operator: The lac repressor binds to the lac operator to inhibit transcription in E. coli. This inhibition can be relieved by adding lactose or isopropyl-β-D-thiogalactopyranoside (IPTG). lac repressor encoded by lacI
    691..713     +  RBS            RBS: efficient ribosome binding site from bacteriophage T7 gene 10 (Olins and Rangwala, 1989)
    732..748     +  CDS            capTEV™ (fragment): composite tag for in vivo biotinylation, TEV protease cleavage, and 6xHis tagging
    759..1856    +  CDS            MBP: maltose binding protein from E. coli; malE (mutated); This version of the gene does not encode a signal sequence, so MBP will remain in the cytosol.
   1866..2444    +  CDS            atpA (fragment): VATA_THEVO - Experimental evidence at protein level: Swiss-Prot protein existence level 1. Produces ATP from ADP in the presence of a proton gradient across the membrane. The archaeal alpha chain is a catalytic subunit. From Thermoplasma volcanium (strain ATCC 51530 / DSM 4299 / JCM 9571 / NBRC 15438 / GSS1).
   2445..2602    +  CDS            GB1 (fragment): B1 domain of Streptococcal protein G effective as a solubilizing fusion partner (Cheng and Patel, 2004)
   2635..2676    +  CDS            S-Tag (fragment): affinity and epitope tag derived from pancreatic ribonuclease A
   2706..2723    +  CDS            SET1 (fragment): solubility-enhancement tag derived from T7 phage gene 10B
   2731..2778    +  terminator     T7 terminator: transcription terminator for bacteriophage T7 RNA polymerase
   2942..2999    +  promoter       AmpR promoter (fragment): bla
   3008..3823    -  CDS            KanR: aminoglycoside phosphotransferase; aph(3')-Ia; confers resistance to kanamycin in bacteria or G418 (Geneticin®) in eukaryotes
   3824..3915    -  promoter       AmpR promoter: bla
   3931..4680    -  rep_origin     RSF ori: Plasmids containing the RSF 1030 origin of replication can be propagated in E. coli cells that contain additional plasmids with compatible origins.
   4763..4827    -  CDS            TcR (fragment): tetracycline efflux protein; tet; confers resistance to tetracycline
   4842..4863    -  protein_bind   CAP binding site: CAP binding activates transcription in the presence of cAMP. E. coli catabolite activator protein
   4876..509     -  CDS            lacI (across the origin): lac repressor; lacI; The lac repressor binds to the lac operator to inhibit transcription in E. coli. This inhibition can be relieved by adding lactose or isopropyl-β-D-thiogalactopyranoside (IPTG).
