[The description below was written by a language model from this plasmid's Addgene catalogue record and pLannotate feature annotations shown in this document.]
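Description:
pSEDuet40 is a bacterial expression plasmid built on the Novagen pRSFDuet-1 backbone, with a total size of 5,449 bp. It replicates from the RSF1030 origin, which is compatible with other common origins and so allows co-maintenance with additional plasmids in the same E. coli cell. Selection is by kanamycin through an aminoglycoside phosphotransferase gene. The backbone also carries lacI, so the repressor is supplied from the plasmid itself. The record lists it as high copy.

The payload is a single open reading frame driven by a T7 promoter with an adjacent lac operator and the T7 gene 10 ribosome binding site, ending at a T7 terminator. Expression therefore needs a host supplying T7 RNA polymerase and is inducible with IPTG. The encoded fusion begins with a hexahistidine tag and cytosolic maltose binding protein (no signal sequence). This is followed by the VMA intein from Thermoplasma volcanium, which the annotation picks up as a fragment of the archaeal ATPase A subunit gene atpA, the intein's native host gene. The fusion ends with the GB1 domain of streptococcal protein G. The catalogue's alternative name also mentions GB1 in the N-extein, but the feature table shows only His-MBP upstream of the intein. An S-tag fragment annotated after GB1 is probably a remnant of the Duet cloning region. The short TcR, SET1 and capTEV hits appear to be partial matches rather than functional elements.

In this cis-splicing design, the intein should excise itself and ligate the MBP and GB1 exteins. The construct was made to evaluate and compare how efficiently exogenous inteins splice between foreign exteins in E. coli.
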