Addgene plasmid #46378: pSEDuet40
Depositing lab: Hideo Iwai. Depositing organization: University of Helsinki, Institute of Biotechnology. Publication: Evaluation and comparison of protein splicing by exogenous inteins with foreign exteins in Escherichia coli. Ellila S, Jurvansuu JM, Iwai H. FEBS Lett. 2011 Oct 10. 10.1016/j.febslet.2011.10.005 PubMed 22001202.
Backbone
  Vector backbone: pRSFDuet-1
  Backbone manufacturer: Novagen
  Backbone size w/o insert (bp): 3559
  Total vector size (bp): 5449
  Vector type: Bacterial Expression
Growth in bacteria
  Bacterial resistance: Kanamycin, 50 μg/mL
  Growth temperature: 37°C
  Growth strain: DH5alpha
  Copy number: High Copy
Gene/Insert
  Gene/Insert name: TvoVMA intein (alt name: cis-splicing intein with H-GB1 and MBP as N-extein and GB1 as C-exteins)
  Species: Thermoplasma volcanium
  Insert size (bp): 1890
  Promoter: T7
  Tag / fusion protein: H6-MBP (N terminal on insert); GB1 (C terminal on insert)
  Cloning method: Restriction Enzyme; 5′ cloning site BamHI (not destroyed); 3′ cloning site KpnI (not destroyed)
  Sequencing primers: 5′ T7; 3′ T7term
Terms and licenses: Academic/Nonprofit Terms; Industry Terms: Not Available to Industry
How to cite: pSEDuet40 was a gift from Hideo Iwai (Addgene plasmid # 46378 ; http://n2t.net/addgene:46378 ; RRID:Addgene_46378)
