>Addgene plasmid #46378 | pSEDuet40 | addgene partial sequence | sequence record 67480 | T7 5'-TAATACGACTCACTATAGGG-3'
TTTTGTTTAACTTTAATAAGGAGATATACCATGGGCAGCAGCCATCATCATCATCATCACAGCACTAGTA
AAATCGAAGAAGGTAAACTGGTAATCTGGATTAACGGCGATAAAGGCTATAACGGTCTCGCTGAAGTCGG
TAAGAAATTCGAGAAAGATACCGGAATTAAAGTCACCGTTGAGCATCCGGATAAACTGGAAGAGAAATTC
CCACAGGTTGCGGCAACTGGCGATGGCCCTGACATTATCTTCTGGGCACACGACCGCTTTGGTGGCTACG
CTCAATCTGGCCTGTTGGCTGAAATCACCCCGGACAAAGCGTTCCAGGACAAGCTGTATCCGTTTACCTG
GGATGCCGTACGTTACAACGGCAAGCTGATTGCTTACCCGATCGCTGTTGAAGCGTTATCGCTGATTTAT
AACAAAGATCTGCTGCCGAACCCGCCAAAAACCTGGGAAGAGATCCCGGCGCTGGATAAAGAACTGAAAG
CGAAAGGTAAGAGCGCGCTGATGTTCAACCTGCAAGAACCGTACTTCACCTGGCCGCTGATTGCTGCTGA
CGGGGGTTATGCGTTCAAGTATGAAAACGGCAAGTACGACATTAAAGACGTGGGCGTGGATAACGCTGGC
GCGAAAGCGGGTCTGACCTTCCTGGTTGACCTGATTAAAAACAAACACATGAATGCAGACACCGATTACT
CCATCGCAGAAGCTGCCTTTAATAAAGGCGAAACAGCGATGACCATCAACGGCCCGTGGGCATGGTCCAA
CATCGACACCAGCAAAGTGAATTATGGTGTAACGGTACTGCCGACCTTCAAG
