>Addgene plasmid #46378 | pSEDuet40 | addgene partial sequence | sequence record 67481 | MBP-F 5'-GATGAAGCCCTGAAAGACGCGCAG-3'
CCAGTTTACCTTGCGGATGGCAAGACAATAAAAATAAAGGATCTATACAGTTCTGAGAGAAAAAAAGAAG
ATAACATTGTTGAGGCTGGTTCGGGAGAAGAGATAATACATCTAAAAGATCCCATTCAAATATATTCTTA
TGTGGACGGGACCATAGTCAGGAGCAGATCAAGACTTCTATACAAGGGCAAGAGCTCTTATCTTGTGAGG
ATAGAAACTATTGGCGGAAGATCGGTAAGCGTTACACCAGTTCACAAACTCTTTGTCCTTACGGAAAAGG
GTATCGAAGAGGTTATGGCCTCCAACCTAAAGGTAGGCGACATGATTGCTGCTGTAGCAGAAAGCGAATC
TGAAGCAAGAGACTGCGGAATGAGCGAGGAATGCGTGATGGAAGCAGAAGTTTATACGTCACTTGAAGCG
ACATTCGATAGAGTAAAGTCTATAGCGTACGAGAAGGGTGATTTTGATGTATACGATCTTTCCGTACCAG
AATACGGCAGGAACTTTATAGGCGGAGAAGGACTTCTCGTACTTCACAACACGGTTATAGGTACCCAGTA
CAAACTTATCCTGAACGGTAAAACCCTGAAAGGTGAAACCACCACCGAAGCTGTTGACGCTGCTACCGCG
GAAAAAGTTTTCAAACAGTACGCTAACGACAACGGTGTTGACGGTGAATGGACCTACGACGACGCTACCA
AAACCTACACCGTAACGGAATAAGCTTGCGGCCGCACTCGAGTCTGGTAAAGAAACCGCTGCTGCGAAAT
TTGAACGCCAGCACATGGACTCGTCTACTAGCGCAGCTTAATTAACCTAGGCTGCTGCCACCGCTGAGCA
ATAACTAGCATAACCCCTTGGGGCCTCTAAACGGGTCTTGAGGGGTTTTTTGCTGAA
